Addgene plasmid #70060: pLKO.1-shDnd1-No3
Purpose: TRC lentiviral vector for shRNA against mouse Dnd1 #3
Depositing lab: Thomas Tuschl. Depositing organization: Rockefeller University. Publication: DND1 maintains germline stem cells via recruitment of the CCR4-NOT complex to target mRNAs. Yamaji M, Jishage M, Meyer C, Suryawanshi H, Der E, Yamaji M, Garzia A, Morozov P, Manickavel S, McFarland HL, Roeder RG, Hafner M, Tuschl T. Nature. 2017 Mar 23;543(7646):568-572. doi: 10.1038/nature21690. Epub 2017 Mar 15. PubMed 28297718.
Backbone
  Vector backbone: pLKO.1-TRC cloning vector
  Backbone manufacturer: Addgene #10878
  Backbone size w/o insert (bp): 7032
  Vector type: Mammalian Expression, Lentiviral
  Selectable markers: Puromycin
Growth in bacteria
  Bacterial resistance: Ampicillin, 100 μg/mL
  Growth temperature: 37°C
  Growth strain: NEB Stable
  Copy number: Low Copy
Gene/Insert
  Gene/Insert name: Dnd1 (alt names: dead end homolog 1; RBMS4; DND microRNA-mediated repression inhibitor 1)
  gRNA/shRNA sequence: CCGGGTGTTCCTGACCAAGTGTTTACTCGAGTAAACACTTGGTCAGGAACACTTTTTG
  Species: M. musculus (mouse)
  Entrez Gene: Dnd1 (a.k.a. RBMS4, Ter)
  Promoter: EF1alpha
  Cloning method: Restriction Enzyme; 5′ cloning site AgeI (destroyed during cloning); 3′ cloning site EcoRI (destroyed during cloning)
  Sequencing primers: 5′ LKO.1 5'
Terms and licenses: Academic/Nonprofit Terms; Industry Terms: Not Available to Industry
Depositor comments: TRC Clone ID TRCN0000217928
How to cite: pLKO.1-shDnd1-No3 was a gift from Thomas Tuschl (Addgene plasmid # 70060 ; http://n2t.net/addgene:70060 ; RRID:Addgene_70060)
