[The description below was written by a language model from this plasmid's Addgene catalogue record and pLannotate feature annotations shown in this document.]
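Description:
pLKO.1-shDnd1-No3 is a third-generation, self-inactivating HIV-1-based lentiviral shRNA vector built on the pLKO.1-TRC cloning backbone and carrying the third of a set of hairpins directed against mouse Dnd1 (dead end homolog 1, also known as Ter or RBMS4), corresponding to a TRC library clone. The hairpin oligonucleotide was inserted between the AgeI and EcoRI sites of the backbone, both of which were destroyed in cloning. In bacteria the plasmid is maintained through a ColE1/pUC-type origin and selected with ampicillin via the bla gene. An f1 origin, an SV40 origin and remnants of a lac/T7/T3 cloning region are also annotated. The catalogue lists it as low copy and grown in a recombination-tolerant strain, as is usual for LTR-containing plasmids.

The viral genome is transcribed in packaging cells from an RSV promoter fused to a truncated 5' LTR, and contains the Ψ packaging signal with a gag fragment, the Rev response element, the cPPT/CTS and a ΔU3 3' LTR followed by an SV40 polyadenylation signal. Within it, the human U6 RNA polymerase III promoter sits immediately upstream of the shRNA cloning region and is the element expected to drive the hairpin, while a separate hPGK promoter drives puromycin N-acetyltransferase for selection of transduced mammalian cells. The catalogue entry names EF1alpha as the promoter, but no such element appears in the feature table, which shows only U6 and hPGK. The annotated sequence is an assembly based on depositor partial sequences. The construct is intended for stable knockdown of Dnd1 in mouse cells, and the associated work concerns DND1 function in germline stem cells.
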