Features (pLannotate 1.2.2; 25 found; start..end, strand, type, name):
    529..1128    +  CDS            PuroR: puromycin N-acetyltransferase; pac from Streptomyces alboniger; confers resistance to puromycin
   1171..1254    +  CDS            nef (fragment): NEF_HV1Z2 - Experimental evidence at protein level: Swiss-Prot protein existence level 1. Extracellular Nef protein targets CD4(+) T-lymphocytes for apoptosis by interacting with CXCR4 surface receptors. From Human immunodeficiency virus type 1 group M subtype D (isolate Z2/CDC-Z34) (HIV-1).
   1256..1489    +  LTR            3' LTR (ΔU3): self-inactivating 3' long terminal repeat (LTR) from HIV-1
   1561..1682    +  polyA_signal   SV40 poly(A) signal: SV40 polyadenylation signal
   1722..1857    +  rep_origin     SV40 ori: SV40 origin of replication
   1878..1896    -  promoter       T7 promoter: promoter for bacteriophage T7 RNA polymerase
   1904..2059    +  CDS            lacZα (fragment): LacZα fragment of β-galactosidase; lacZ fragment
   2064..2492    +  rep_origin     f1 ori (sequence partly withheld): f1 bacteriophage origin of replication; arrow indicates direction of (+) strand synthesis
   2545..2649    +  promoter       AmpR promoter: bla
   2650..3510    +  CDS            AmpR: β-lactamase; bla; confers resistance to ampicillin, carbenicillin, and related antibiotics
   3681..4269    +  rep_origin     ori: high-copy-number ColE1/pMB1/pBR322/pUC origin of replication
   4452..4544    +  CDS            lacI (fragment): lac repressor; lacI; The lac repressor binds to the lac operator to inhibit transcription in E. coli. This inhibition can be relieved by adding lactose or isopropyl-β-D-thiogalactopyranoside (IPTG).
   4557..4578    +  protein_bind   CAP binding site: CAP binding activates transcription in the presence of cAMP. E. coli catabolite activator protein
   4593..4623    +  promoter       lac promoter: promoter for the E. coli lac operon
   4631..4647    +  protein_bind   lac operator: The lac repressor binds to the lac operator to inhibit transcription in E. coli. This inhibition can be relieved by adding lactose or isopropyl-β-D-thiogalactopyranoside (IPTG). lac repressor encoded by lacI
   4692..4710    +  promoter       T3 promoter: promoter for bacteriophage T3 RNA polymerase
   4738..4964    +  promoter       RSV promoter: Rous sarcoma virus enhancer/promoter
   4965..5145    +  LTR            5' LTR (truncated): truncated 5' long terminal repeat (LTR) from HIV-1
   5192..5317    +  misc_feature   HIV-1 Ψ: packaging signal of human immunodeficiency virus type 1
   5301..5664    +  CDS            HIV-1 gag (fragment): gag protein from human immunodeficiency virus 1; gag
   5810..6043    +  misc_feature   RRE: The Rev response element (RRE) of HIV-1 allows for Rev-dependent mRNA export from the nucleus to the cytoplasm.
   6420..6520    +  CDS            Rev (fragment): human immunodeficiency virus 1 (HIV-1) Rev protein; rev; enhances nuclear export of unspliced and incompletely spliced viral mRNAs
   6570..6810    +  promoter       U6 promoter: RNA polymerase III promoter for human U6 snRNA
   6915..7032    +  misc_feature   cPPT/CTS: central polypurine tract and central termination sequence of HIV-1
   7081..507     +  promoter       hPGK promoter (across the origin): human phosphoglycerate kinase 1 promoter
>Addgene plasmid #70060 | pLKO.1-shDnd1-No3 | depositor full sequence | sequence record 129243 | Addgene assembled sequence (based on depositor partial sequences)
TTGGGGTTGCGCCTTTTCCAAGGCAGCCCTGGGTTTGCGCAGGGACGCGGCTGCTCTGGGCGTGGTTCCG
GGAAACGCAGCGGCGCCGACCCTGGGTCTCGCACATTCTTCACGTCCGTTCGCAGCGTCACCCGGATCTT
CGCCGCTACCCTTGTGGGCCCCCCGGCGACGCTTCCTGCTCCGCCCCTAAGTCGGGAAGGTTCCTTGCGG
TTCGCGGCGTGCCGGACGTGACAAACGGAAGCCGCACGTCTCACTAGTACCCTCGCAGACGGACAGCGCC
AGGGAGCAATGGCAGCGCGCCGACCGCGATGGGCTGTGGCCAATAGCGGCTGCTCAGCAGGGCGCGCCGA
GAGCAGCGGCCGGGAAGGGGCGGTGCGGGAGGCGGGGTGTGGGGCGGTAGTGTGGGCCCTGTTCCTGCCC
GCGCGGTGTTCCGCATTCTGCAAGCCTCCGGAGCGCACGTCGGCAGTCGGCTCCCTCGTTGACCGAATCA
CCGACCTCTCTCCCCAGGGGGATCCACCGGAGCTTACCATGACCGAGTACAAGCCCACGGTGCGCCTCGC
CACCCGCGACGACGTCCCCAGGGCCGTACGCACCCTCGCCGCCGCGTTCGCCGACTACCCCGCCACGCGC
CACACCGTCGATCCGGACCGCCACATCGAGCGGGTCACCGAGCTGCAAGAACTCTTCCTCACGCGCGTCG
GGCTCGACATCGGCAAGGTGTGGGTCGCGGACGACGGCGCCGCGGTGGCGGTCTGGACCACGCCGGAGAG
CGTCGAAGCGGGGGCGGTGTTCGCCGAGATCGGCCCGCGCATGGCCGAGTTGAGCGGTTCCCGGCTGGCC
GCGCAGCAACAGATGGAAGGCCTCCTGGCGCCGCACCGGCCCAAGGAGCCCGCGTGGTTCCTGGCCACCG
TCGGCGTCTCGCCCGACCACCAGGGCAAGGGTCTGGGCAGCGCCGTCGTGCTCCCCGGAGTGGAGGCGGC
CGAGCGCGCCGGGGTGCCCGCCTTCCTGGAGACCTCCGCGCCCCGCAACCTCCCCTTCTACGAGCGGCTC
GGCTTCACCGTCACCGCCGACGTCGAGGTGCCCGAAGGACCGCGCACCTGGTGCATGACCCGCAAGCCCG
GTGCCTGACGCCCGCCCCACGACCCGCAGCGCCCGACCGAAAGGAGCGCACGACCCCATGCATCGGTACC
TTTAAGACCAATGACTTACAAGGCAGCTGTAGATCTTAGCCACTTTTTAAAAGAAAAGGGGGGACTGGAA
GGGCTAATTCACTCCCAACGAAGACAAGATCTGCTTTTTGCTTGTACTGGGTCTCTCTGGTTAGACCAGA
TCTGAGCCTGGGAGCTCTCTGGCTAACTAGGGAACCCACTGCTTAAGCCTCAATAAAGCTTGCCTTGAGT
GCTTCAAGTAGTGTGTGCCCGTCTGTTGTGTGACTCTGGTAACTAGAGATCCCTCAGACCCTTTTAGTCA
GTGTGGAAAATCTCTAGCAGTAGTAGTTCATGTCATCTTATTATTCAGTATTTATAACTTGCAAAGAAAT
GAATATCAGAGAGTGAGAGGAACTTGTTTATTGCAGCTTATAATGGTTACAAATAAAGCAATAGCATCAC
AAATTTCACAAATAAAGCATTTTTTTCACTGCATTCTAGTTGTGGTTTGTCCAAACTCATCAATGTATCT
TATCATGTCTGGCTCTAGCTATCCCGCCCCTAACTCCGCCCATCCCGCCCCTAACTCCGCCCAGTTCCGC
CCATTCTCCGCCCCATGGCTGACTAATTTTTTTTATTTATGCAGAGGCCGAGGCCGCCTCGGCCTCTGAG
CTATTCCAGAAGTAGTGAGGAGGCTTTTTTGGAGGCCTAGGGACGTACCCAATTCGCCCTATAGTGAGTC
GTATTACGCGCGCTCACTGGCCGTCGTTTTACAACGTCGTGACTGGGAAAACCCTGGCGTTACCCAACTT
AATCGCCTTGCAGCACATCCCCCTTTCGCCAGCTGGCGTAATAGCGAAGAGGCCCGCACCGATCGCCCTT
CCCAACAGTTGCGCAGCCTGAATGGCGAATGGG
[124 nt withheld, positions 2064-2187]
C
[91 nt withheld, positions 2189-2279]
A
[49 nt withheld, positions 2281-2329]
CCTTTGACGTTGGAGTCCACGTTCTTT
[37 nt withheld, positions 2357-2393]
ACCCTATCTCGGTCTATTCTTTTGATTTATAAGGGATTTTGCCGATTTCGGCCTATTGGTTAAAAAATGA
GCTGATTTAACAAAAATTTAACGCGAATTTTAACAAAATATTAACGCTTACAATTTAGGTGGCACTTTTC
GGGGAAATGTGCGCGGAACCCCTATTTGTTTATTTTTCTAAATACATTCAAATATGTATCCGCTCATGAG
ACAATAACCCTGATAAATGCTTCAATAATATTGAAAAAGGAAGAGTATGAGTATTCAACATTTCCGTGTC
GCCCTTATTCCCTTTTTTGCGGCATTTTGCCTTCCTGTTTTTGCTCACCCAGAAACGCTGGTGAAAGTAA
AAGATGCTGAAGATCAGTTGGGTGCACGAGTGGGTTACATCGAACTGGATCTCAACAGCGGTAAGATCCT
TGAGAGTTTTCGCCCCGAAGAACGTTTTCCAATGATGAGCACTTTTAAAGTTCTGCTATGTGGCGCGGTA
TTATCCCGTATTGACGCCGGGCAAGAGCAACTCGGTCGCCGCATACACTATTCTCAGAATGACTTGGTTG
AGTACTCACCAGTCACAGAAAAGCATCTTACGGATGGCATGACAGTAAGAGAATTATGCAGTGCTGCCAT
AACCATGAGTGATAACACTGCGGCCAACTTACTTCTGACAACGATCGGAGGACCGAAGGAGCTAACCGCT
TTTTTGCACAACATGGGGGATCATGTAACTCGCCTTGATCGTTGGGAACCGGAGCTGAATGAAGCCATAC
CAAACGACGAGCGTGACACCACGATGCCTGTAGCAATGGCAACAACGTTGCGCAAACTATTAACTGGCGA
ACTACTTACTCTAGCTTCCCGGCAACAATTAATAGACTGGATGGAGGCGGATAAAGTTGCAGGACCACTT
CTGCGCTCGGCCCTTCCGGCTGGCTGGTTTATTGCTGATAAATCTGGAGCCGGTGAGCGTGGGTCTCGCG
GTATCATTGCAGCACTGGGGCCAGATGGTAAGCCCTCCCGTATCGTAGTTATCTACACGACGGGGAGTCA
GGCAACTATGGATGAACGAAATAGACAGATCGCTGAGATAGGTGCCTCACTGATTAAGCATTGGTAACTG
TCAGACCAAGTTTACTCATATATACTTTAGATTGATTTAAAACTTCATTTTTAATTTAAAAGGATCTAGG
TGAAGATCCTTTTTGATAATCTCATGACCAAAATCCCTTAACGTGAGTTTTCGTTCCACTGAGCGTCAGA
CCCCGTAGAAAAGATCAAAGGATCTTCTTGAGATCCTTTTTTTCTGCGCGTAATCTGCTGCTTGCAAACA
AAAAAACCACCGCTACCAGCGGTGGTTTGTTTGCCGGATCAAGAGCTACCAACTCTTTTTCCGAAGGTAA
CTGGCTTCAGCAGAGCGCAGATACCAAATACTGTTCTTCTAGTGTAGCCGTAGTTAGGCCACCACTTCAA
GAACTCTGTAGCACCGCCTACATACCTCGCTCTGCTAATCCTGTTACCAGTGGCTGCTGCCAGTGGCGAT
AAGTCGTGTCTTACCGGGTTGGACTCAAGACGATAGTTACCGGATAAGGCGCAGCGGTCGGGCTGAACGG
GGGGTTCGTGCACACAGCCCAGCTTGGAGCGAACGACCTACACCGAACTGAGATACCTACAGCGTGAGCT
ATGAGAAAGCGCCACGCTTCCCGAAGGGAGAAAGGCGGACAGGTATCCGGTAAGCGGCAGGGTCGGAACA
GGAGAGCGCACGAGGGAGCTTCCAGGGGGAAACGCCTGGTATCTTTATAGTCCTGTCGGGTTTCGCCACC
TCTGACTTGAGCGTCGATTTTTGTGATGCTCGTCAGGGGGGCGGAGCCTATGGAAAAACGCCAGCAACGC
GGCCTTTTTACGGTTCCTGGCCTTTTGCTGGCCTTTTGCTCACATGTTCTTTCCTGCGTTATCCCCTGAT
TCTGTGGATAACCGTATTACCGCCTTTGAGTGAGCTGATACCGCTCGCCGCAGCCGAACGACCGAGCGCA
GCGAGTCAGTGAGCGAGGAAGCGGAAGAGCGCCCAATACGCAAACCGCCTCTCCCCGCGCGTTGGCCGAT
TCATTAATGCAGCTGGCACGACAGGTTTCCCGACTGGAAAGCGGGCAGTGAGCGCAACGCAATTAATGTG
AGTTAGCTCACTCATTAGGCACCCCAGGCTTTACACTTTATGCTTCCGGCTCGTATGTTGTGTGGAATTG
TGAGCGGATAACAATTTCACACAGGAAACAGCTATGACCATGATTACGCCAAGCGCGCAATTAACCCTCA
CTAAAGGGAACAAAAGCTGGAGCTGCAAGCTTAATGTAGTCTTATGCAATACTCTTGTAGTCTTGCAACA
TGGTAACGATGAGTTAGCAACATGCCTTACAAGGAGAGAAAAAGCACCGTGCATGCCGATTGGTGGAAGT
AAGGTGGTACGATCGTGCCTTATTAGGAAGGCAACAGACGGGTCTGACATGGATTGGACGAACCACTGAA
TTGCCGCATTGCAGAGATATTGTATTTAAGTGCCTAGCTCGATACATAAACGGGTCTCTCTGGTTAGACC
AGATCTGAGCCTGGGAGCTCTCTGGCTAACTAGGGAACCCACTGCTTAAGCCTCAATAAAGCTTGCCTTG
AGTGCTTCAAGTAGTGTGTGCCCGTCTGTTGTGTGACTCTGGTAACTAGAGATCCCTCAGACCCTTTTAG
TCAGTGTGGAAAATCTCTAGCAGTGGCGCCCGAACAGGGACTTGAAAGCGAAAGGGAAACCAGAGGAGCT
CTCTCGACGCAGGACTCGGCTTGCTGAAGCGCGCACGGCAAGAGGCGAGGGGCGGCGACTGGTGAGTACG
CCAAAAATTTTGACTAGCGGAGGCTAGAAGGAGAGAGATGGGTGCGAGAGCGTCAGTATTAAGCGGGGGA
GAATTAGATCGCGATGGGAAAAAATTCGGTTAAGGCCAGGGGGAAAGAAAAAATATAAATTAAAACATAT
AGTATGGGCAAGCAGGGAGCTAGAACGATTCGCAGTTAATCCTGGCCTGTTAGAAACATCAGAAGGCTGT
AGACAAATACTGGGACAGCTACAACCATCCCTTCAGACAGGATCAGAAGAACTTAGATCATTATATAATA
CAGTAGCAACCCTCTATTGTGTGCATCAAAGGATAGAGATAAAAGACACCAAGGAAGCTTTAGACAAGAT
AGAGGAAGAGCAAAACAAAAGTAAGACCACCGCACAGCAAGCGGCCGCTGATCTTCAGACCTGGAGGAGG
AGATATGAGGGACAATTGGAGAAGTGAATTATATAAATATAAAGTAGTAAAAATTGAACCATTAGGAGTA
GCACCCACCAAGGCAAAGAGAAGAGTGGTGCAGAGAGAAAAAAGAGCAGTGGGAATAGGAGCTTTGTTCC
TTGGGTTCTTGGGAGCAGCAGGAAGCACTATGGGCGCAGCGTCAATGACGCTGACGGTACAGGCCAGACA
ATTATTGTCTGGTATAGTGCAGCAGCAGAACAATTTGCTGAGGGCTATTGAGGCGCAACAGCATCTGTTG
CAACTCACAGTCTGGGGCATCAAGCAGCTCCAGGCAAGAATCCTGGCTGTGGAAAGATACCTAAAGGATC
AACAGCTCCTGGGGATTTGGGGTTGCTCTGGAAAACTCATTTGCACCACTGCTGTGCCTTGGAATGCTAG
TTGGAGTAATAAATCTCTGGAACAGATTTGGAATCACACGACCTGGATGGAGTGGGACAGAGAAATTAAC
AATTACACAAGCTTAATACACTCCTTAATTGAAGAATCGCAAAACCAGCAAGAAAAGAATGAACAAGAAT
TATTGGAATTAGATAAATGGGCAAGTTTGTGGAATTGGTTTAACATAACAAATTGGCTGTGGTATATAAA
ATTATTCATAATGATAGTAGGAGGCTTGGTAGGTTTAAGAATAGTTTTTGCTGTACTTTCTATAGTGAAT
AGAGTTAGGCAGGGATATTCACCATTATCGTTTCAGACCCACCTCCCAACCCCGAGGGGACCCGACAGGC
CCGAAGGAATAGAAGAAGAAGGTGGAGAGAGAGACAGAGACAGATCCATTCGATTAGTGAACGGATCTCG
ACGGTATCGATCACGAGACTAGCCTCGAGCGGCCGCCCCCTTCACCGAGGGCCTATTTCCCATGATTCCT
TCATATTTGCATATACGATACAAGGCTGTTAGAGAGATAATTGGAATTAATTTGACTGTAAACACAAAGA
TATTAGTACAAAATACGTGACGTAGAAAGTAATAATTTCTTGGGTAGTTTGCAGTTTTAAAATTATGTTT
TAAAATGGACTATCATATGCTTACCGTAACTTGAAAGTATTTCGATTTCTTGGCTTTATATATCTTGTGG
AAAGGACGAAACACCGGGTGTTCCTGACCAAGTGTTTACTCGAGTAAACACTTGGTCAGGAACACTTTTT
GAATTCTCGACCTCGAGACAAATGGCAGTATTCATCCACAATTTTAAAAGAAAAGGGGGGATTGGGGGGT
ACAGTGCAGGGGAAAGAATAGTAGACATAATAGCAACAGACATACAAACTAAAGAATTACAAAAACAAAT
TACAAAAATTCAAAATTTTCGGGTTTATTACAGGGACAGCAGAGATCCACTTTGGCCGCGGCTCGAGGGG
G
