>Addgene plasmid #70060 | pLKO.1-shDnd1-No3 | addgene partial sequence | sequence record 127594 | hGata4-rev 5'-ATTGTGGATGAATACTGCC-3'
AAAGTGTTCCTGACCAAGTGTTTACTCGAGTAAACACTTGGTCAGGAACACCCGGTGTTTCGTCCTTTCC
ACAAGATATATAAAGCCAAGAAATCGAAATACTTTCAAGTTACGGTAAGCATATGATAGTCCATTTTAAA
ACATAATTTTAAAACTGCAAACTACCCAAGAAATTATTACTTTCTACGTCACGTATTTTGTACTAATATC
TTTGTGTTTACAGTCAAATTAATTCCAATTATCTCTCTAACAGCCTTGTATCGTATATGCAAATATGAAG
GAATCATGGGAAATAGGCCCTCGGTGAAGGGGGCGGCCGCTCGAGGCTAGTCTCGTGATCGATACCGTCG
AGATCCGTTCACTAATCGAATGGATCTGTCTCTGTCTCTCTCTCCACCTTCTTCTTCTATTCCTTCGGGC
CTGTCGGGTCCCCTCGGGGTTGGGAGGTGGGTCTGAAACGATAATGGTGAATATCCCTGCCTAACTCTAT
TCACTATAGAAAGTACAGCAAAAACTATTCTTAAACCTACCAAGCCTCCTACTATCATTATGAATAATTT
TATATACCACAGCCAATTTGTTATGTTAAACCAATTCCACAAACTTGCCCATTTATCTAATTCCAATAAT
TCTTGTTCATTCTTTTCTTGCTGGTTTTGCGATTCTTCAATTAAGGAGTGTATTAAGCTTGTGTAATTGT
TAATTTCTCTGTCCCACTCCATCCAGGTCGTGTGATTCCAAATCTGTTCCAGAGATTTATTACTCCAACT
AGCATTCCAAGGCACAGCAGTGGTGC
