>Addgene plasmid #70060 | pLKO.1-shDnd1-No3 | addgene partial sequence | sequence record 129546 | hU6-F 5'-GAGGGCCTATTTCCCATGATT-3'
AGGCTGTTAGAGAGATAATTGGAATTAATTTGACTGTAAACACAAAGATATTAGTACAAAATACGTGACG
TAGAAAGTAATAATTTCTTGGGTAGTTTGCAGTTTTAAAATTATGTTTTAAAATGGACTATCATATGCTT
ACCGTAACTTGAAAGTATTTCGATTTCTTGGCTTTATATATCTTGTGGAAAGGACGAAACACCGGGTGTT
CCTG
